>Addgene plasmid #212676 | pCfB13089 | addgene full sequence | sequence record 423555 | Addgene NGS Result
CTGAGTATAAGAATCATTCAAAAATGTGAGACCAGACCAATAAAAAACGCCCGGCGGCAACCGAGCGTTC
TGAACAAATCCAGATGGAGTTCTGAGGTCATTACTGGATCTATCAACAGGAGTCCAAGCGAGCTCGATAT
CAAATTACGCCCCGCCCTGCCACTCATCGCAGTACTGTTGTAATTCATTAAGCATTCTGCCGACATGGAA
GCCATCACAAACGGCATGATGAACCTGAATCGCCAGCGGCATCAGCACCTTGTCGCCTTGCGTATAATAT
TTGCCCATGGTGAAAACGGGGGCGAAGAAGTTGTCCATATTGGCCACGTTTAAATCAAAACTGGTGAAAC
TCACCCAGGGATTGGCTGAAACGAAAAACATATTCTCAATAAACCCTTTAGGGAAATAGGCCAGGTTTTC
ACCGTAACACGCCACATCTTGCGAATATATGTGTAGAAACTGCCGGAAATCGTCGTGGTATTCACTCCAG
AGCGATGAAAACGTTTCAGTTTGCTCATGGAAAACGGTGTAACAAGGGTGAACACTATCCCATATCACCA
GCTCACCGTCTTTCATTGCCATACGAAATTCCGGATGAGCATTCATCAGGCGGGCAAGAATGTGAATAAA
GGCCGGATAAAACTTGTGCTTATTTTTCTTTACGGTCTTTAAAAAGGCCGTAATATCCAGCTGAACGGTC
TGGTTATAGGTACATTGAGCAACTGACTGAAATGCCTCAAAATGTTCTTTACGATGCCATTGGGATATAT
CAACGGTGGTATATCCAGTGATTTTTTTCTCCATTTTAGCTTCCTTAGCTCCTGAAAATCTCGATAACTC
AAAAAATACGCCCGGTAGTGATCTTATTTCATTATGGTGAAAGTTGGAACCTCTTACGTGCCCGATCAAT
CATGACCAAAATCCCTTAACGTGAGTTTTCGTTCCACTGAGCGTCAGACCCCGTAGAAAAGATCAAAGGA
TCTTCTTGAGATCCTTTTTTTCTGCGCGTAATCTGCTGCTTGCAAACAAAAAAACCACCGCTACCAGCGG
TGGTTTGTTTGCCGGATCAAGAGCTACCAACTCTTTTTCCGAAGGTAACTGGCTTCAGCAGAGCGCAGAT
ACCAAATACTGTTCTTCTAGTGTAGCCGTAGTTAGGCCACCACTTCAAGAACTCTGTAGCACCGCCTACA
TACCTCGCTCTGCTAATCCTGTTACCAGTGGCTGCTGCCAGTGGCGATAAGTCGTGTCTTACCGGGTTGG
ACTCAAGACGATAGTTACCGGATAAGGCGCAGCGGTCGGGCTGAACGGGGGGTTCGTGCACACAGCCCAG
CTTGGAGCGAACGACCTACACCGAACTGAGATACCTACAGCGTGAGCTATGAGAAAGCGCCACGCTTCCC
GAAGGGAGAAAGGCGGACAGGTATCCGGTAAGCGGCAGGGTCGGAACAGGAGAGCGCACGAGGGAGCTTC
CAGGGGGAAACGCCTGGTATCTTTATAGTCCTGTCGGGTTTCGCCACCTCTGACTTGAGCGTCGATTTTT
GTGATGCTCGTCAGGGGGGCGGAGCCTATGGAAAAACGCCAGCAACGCGGCCTTTTTACGGTTCCTGGCC
TTTTGCTGGCCTTTTGCTCACATGTTCTTTCCTGCGTTATCCCCTGATTCTGTGGATAACCGTAGTCGGT
CTCAACGGAGAGACCGGGTTGGCGGCGCATTTGTGTCCCAAAAAACAGCCCCAATTGCCCCAATTGACCC
CAAATTGACCCAGTAGCGGGCCCAACCCCGGCGAGAGCCCCCTTCTCCCCACATATCAAACCTCCCCCGG
TTCCCACACTTGCCGTTAAGGGCGTAGGGTACTGCAGTCTGGAATCTACGCTTGTTCAGACTTTGTACTA
GTTTCTTTGTCTGGCCATCCGGGTAACCCATGCCGGACGCAAAATAGACTACTGAAAATTTTTTTGCTTT
GTGGTTGGGACTTTAGCCAAGGGTATAAAAGACCACCGTCCCCGAATTACCTTTCCTCTTCTTTTCTCTC
TCTCCTTGTCAACTCACACCCGAAATCGTTAAGCATTTCCTT
Features (pLannotate 1.2.2; 4 found; start..end, strand, type, name):
     40..74      -  terminator     lambda t0 terminator: minimal transcription terminator from phage lambda (Scholtissek and Grosse, 1987)
    148..804     -  CDS            cat: CAT_ECOLX - Experimental evidence at protein level: Swiss-Prot protein existence level 1. This enzyme is an effector of chloramphenicol resistance in bacteria. From Escherichia coli. This protein is used as a marker in many commonly used cloning vectors, such as pACYC184.
    805..902     -  promoter       cat promoter: promoter of the E. coli cat gene encoding chloramphenicol acetyltransferase
    986..1574    +  rep_origin     ori: high-copy-number ColE1/pMB1/pBR322/pUC origin of replication
