[The description below was written by a language model from this plasmid's Addgene catalogue record and pLannotate feature annotations shown in this document.]
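Description:
pCfB13089 is a small (about 2.1 kb) part-storage plasmid that carries the TEF promoter from Yarrowia lipolytica in the pYTK001 backbone. It is catalogued as a yeast expression vector, but the annotated features show only a bacterial maintenance scaffold. These are a high-copy ColE1/pUC-type origin of replication and the cat gene for chloramphenicol acetyltransferase, which is driven by its native cat promoter and followed by a minimal phage lambda t0 terminator. Propagation and selection therefore take place in E. coli under chloramphenicol. No yeast origin, centromere, integration arms or yeast selectable marker are annotated, so the plasmid does not appear designed to be maintained in yeast on its own.

The automated feature table does not annotate the payload. The roughly 500 bp outside the origin and resistance cassette presumably holds the TEF promoter, but its exact boundaries and flanking sequences cannot be read from the record. TEF promoters, taken from translation elongation factor genes, are widely used as strong constitutive promoters in yeasts. pYTK001 is generally known as the entry vector of a modular yeast toolkit, in which individual parts are stored and later combined into multi-part expression cassettes. The record lists the cloning method as Gateway, and no recombination or assembly sites are annotated to confirm either scheme.

The associated publication describes a combinatorial, iterative metabolic engineering method in Y. lipolytica applied to betanin biosynthesis. In that context the plasmid most plausibly serves as a reusable promoter part for building gene expression cassettes. No coding sequence, tag or reporter is recorded.
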