Addgene plasmid #212676: pCfB13089
Purpose: TEF promoter
Depositing lab: Irina Borodina. Depositing organization: Danmarks Tekniske Universitet. Publication: Combinatorial iterative method for metabolic engineering of Yarrowia lipolytica: application for betanin biosynthesis. Jiang W, Wang S, Avila P, Jorgensen TS, Yang Z, Borodina I. Metab Eng. 2024 Sep 9:S1096-7176(24)00110-1. doi: 10.1016/j.ymben.2024.09.003. PubMed 39260817.
Backbone
  Vector backbone: PYTK001
  Vector type: Yeast Expression
Growth in bacteria
  Bacterial resistance: Chloramphenicol, 25 μg/mL
  Growth temperature: 37°C
  Growth strain: DH5alpha
  Copy number: High Copy
Gene/Insert
  Gene/Insert name: TEF
  Species: Y. lipolytica
  Cloning method: Gateway Cloning
Terms and licenses: Academic/Nonprofit Terms; Industry Terms: Not Available to Industry
How to cite: pCfB13089 was a gift from Irina Borodina (Addgene plasmid # 212676 ; http://n2t.net/addgene:212676 ; RRID:Addgene_212676)
